>Addgene plasmid #84386 | pLenti Lifeact-mRuby2 PuroR | addgene full sequence | sequence record 272895 | Addgene NGS Result
CATGTTCTTTCCTGCGTTATCCCCTGATTCTGTGGATAACCGTATTACCGCCTTTGAGTGAGCTGATACC
GCTCGCCGCAGCCGAACGACCGAGCGCAGCGAGTCAGTGAGCGAGGAAGCGGAAGAGCGCCCAATACGCA
AACCGCCTCTCCCCGCGCGTTGGCCGATTCATTAATGCAGCTGGCACGACAGGTTTCCCGACTGGAAAGC
GGGCAGTGAGCGCAACGCAATTAATGTGAGTTAGCTCACTCATTAGGCACCCCAGGCTTTACACTTTATG
CTTCCGGCTCGTATGTTGTGTGGAATTGTGAGCGGATAACAATTTCACACAGGAAACAGCTATGACCATG
ATTACGCCAAGCGCGCAATTAACCCTCACTAAAGGGAACAAAAGCTGGAGCTGCAAGCTTAATGTAGTCT
TATGCAATACTCTTGTAGTCTTGCAACATGGTAACGATGAGTTAGCAACATGCCTTACAAGGAGAGAAAA
AGCACCGTGCATGCCGATTGGTGGAAGTAAGGTGGTACGATCGTGCCTTATTAGGAAGGCAACAGACGGG
TCTGACATGGATTGGACGAACCACTGAATTGCCGCATTGCAGAGATATTGTATTTAAGTGCCTAGCTCGA
TACATAAACGGGTCTCTCTGGTTAGACCAGATCTGAGCCTGGGAGCTCTCTGGCTAACTAGGGAACCCAC
TGCTTAAGCCTCAATAAAGCTTGCCTTGAGTGCTTCAAGTAGTGTGTGCCCGTCTGTTGTGTGACTCTGG
TAACTAGAGATCCCTCAGACCCTTTTAGTCAGTGTGGAAAATCTCTAGCAGTGGCGCCCGAACAGGGACT
TGAAAGCGAAAGGGAAACCAGAGGAGCTCTCTCGACGCAGGACTCGGCTTGCTGAAGCGCGCACGGCAAG
AGGCGAGGGGCGGCGACTGGTGAGTACGCCAAAAATTTTGACTAGCGGAGGCTAGAAGGAGAGAGATGGG
TGCGAGAGCGTCAGTATTAAGCGGGGGAGAATTAGATCGCGATGGGAAAAAATTCGGTTAAGGCCAGGGG
GAAAGAAAAAATATAAATTAAAACATATAGTATGGGCAAGCAGGGAGCTAGAACGATTCGCAGTTAATCC
TGGCCTGTTAGAAACATCAGAAGGCTGTAGACAAATACTGGGACAGCTACAACCATCCCTTCAGACAGGA
TCAGAAGAACTTAGATCATTATATAATACAGTAGCAACCCTCTATTGTGTGCATCAAAGGATAGAGATAA
AAGACACCAAGGAAGCTTTAGACAAGATAGAGGAAGAGCAAAACAAAAGTAAGACCACCGCACAGCAAGC
GGCCGCTGATCTTCAGACCTGGAGGAGGAGATATGAGGGACAATTGGAGAAGTGAATTATATAAATATAA
AGTAGTAAAAATTGAACCATTAGGAGTAGCACCCACCAAGGCAAAGAGAAGAGTGGTGCAGAGAGAAAAA
AGAGCAGTGGGAATAGGAGCTTTGTTCCTTGGGTTCTTGGGAGCAGCAGGAAGCACTATGGGCGCAGCGT
CAATGACGCTGACGGTACAGGCCAGACAATTATTGTCTGGTATAGTGCAGCAGCAGAACAATTTGCTGAG
GGCTATTGAGGCGCAACAGCATCTGTTGCAACTCACAGTCTGGGGCATCAAGCAGCTCCAGGCAAGAATC
CTGGCTGTGGAAAGATACCTAAAGGATCAACAGCTCCTGGGGATTTGGGGTTGCTCTGGAAAACTCATTT
GCACCACTGCTGTGCCTTGGAATGCTAGTTGGAGTAATAAATCTCTGGAACAGATTTGGAATCACACGAC
CTGGATGGAGTGGGACAGAGAAATTAACAATTACACAAGCTTAATACACTCCTTAATTGAAGAATCGCAA
AACCAGCAAGAAAAGAATGAACAAGAATTATTGGAATTAGATAAATGGGCAAGTTTGTGGAATTGGTTTA
ACATAACAAATTGGCTGTGGTATATAAAATTATTCATAATGATAGTAGGAGGCTTGGTAGGTTTAAGAAT
AGTTTTTGCTGTACTTTCTATAGTGAATAGAGTTAGGCAGGGATATTCACCATTATCGTTTCAGACCCAC
CTCCCAACCCCGAGGGGACCCGACAGGCCCGAAGGAATAGAAGAAGAAGGTGGAGAGAGAGACAGAGACA
GATCCATTCGATTAGTGAACGGATCTCGACGGTATCGGTTAACTTTTAAAAGAAAAGGGGGGATTGGGGG
GTACAGTGCAGGGGAAAGAATAGTAGACATAATAGCAACAGACATACAAACTAAAGAATTACAAAAACAA
ATTACAAAATTCAAAATTTTATCGTCCAGTGTGGTGGAATTGAGTATTCCAGTGTGGTGGAATTCTGCAG
ATATCAACAAGTTTGTACAAAAAAGCAGGCTGGAGACCCAAGCTTGGTACCGAGCTCGGATCCACTAGTA
TTATGCCCAGTACATGACCTTATGGGACTTTCCTACTTGGCAGTACATCTACGTATTAGTCATCGCTATT
ACCATGGTGATGCGGTTTTGGCAGTACATCAATGGGCGTGGATAGCGGTTTGACTCACGGGGATTTCCAA
GTCTCCACCCCATTGACGTCAATGGGAGTTTGTTTTGGCACCAAAATCAACGGGACTTTCCAAAATGTCG
TAACAACTCCGCCCCATTGACGCAAATGGGCGGTAGGCGTGTACGGTGGGAGGTTTATATAAGCAGAGCT
CGTTTAGTGAACCGTCAGATCGCCTGGAGACGCCATCCACGCTGTTTTGACCTCCATAGAAGATTCTAGA
GCTAGCGCCACCATGGGCGTGGCCGACTTGATCAAGAAGTTCGAGTCCATCTCCAAGGAGGAGGGGGATC
CACCGGTCGCCACCATGGTGTCTAAGGGCGAAGAGCTGATCAAGGAAAATATGCGTATGAAGGTGGTCAT
GGAAGGTTCGGTCAACGGCCACCAATTCAAATGCACAGGTGAAGGAGAAGGCAATCCGTACATGGGAACT
CAAACCATGAGGATCAAAGTCATCGAGGGAGGACCCCTGCCATTTGCCTTTGACATTCTTGCCACGTCGT
TCATGTATGGCAGCCGTACTTTTATCAAGTACCCGAAAGGCATTCCTGATTTCTTTAAACAGTCCTTTCC
TGAGGGTTTTACTTGGGAAAGAGTTACGAGATACGAAGATGGTGGAGTCGTCACCGTCATGCAGGACACC
AGCCTTGAGGATGGCTGTCTCGTTTACCACGTCCAAGTCAGAGGGGTAAACTTTCCCTCCAATGGTCCCG
TGATGCAGAAGAAGACCAAGGGTTGGGAGCCTAATACAGAGATGATGTATCCAGCAGATGGTGGTCTGAG
GGGATACACTCATATGGCACTGAAAGTTGATGGTGGTGGCCATCTGTCTTGCTCTTTCGTAACAACTTAC
AGGTCAAAAAAGACCGTCGGGAACATCAAGATGCCCGGTATCCATGCCGTTGATCACCGCCTGGAAAGGT
TAGAGGAAAGTGACAATGAAATGTTCGTAGTACAACGCGAACACGCAGTTGCCAAGTTCGCCGGGCTTGG
TGGTGGGATGGACGAGCTGTACAAGTAAGCGGCCTCGAGCATGCATCTAGAGGACAACTTTGTATACAAA
AGTTGGGAGACCCAAGCTTGGTACCGAGCTCGGATCCACTAGTAACGGCCGCCAGTGTGCTGGAATTCTG
CAGATATCCATCACACTGGCGGCCGCTCGAGCATGCATCTAGAGGTACCCAGCTTTCTTGTACAAAGTGG
TTGATATCCAGCACAGTGGCGGCCGCTCGACAATCAACCTCTGGATTACAAAATTTGTGAAAGATTGACT
GGTATTCTTAACTATGTTGCTCCTTTTACGCTATGTGGATACGCTGCTTTAATGCCTTTGTATCATGCTA
TTGCTTCCCGTATGGCTTTCATTTTCTCCTCCTTGTATAAATCCTGGTTGCTGTCTCTTTATGAGGAGTT
GTGGCCCGTTGTCAGGCAACGTGGCGTGGTGTGCACTGTGTTTGCTGACGCAACCCCCACTGGTTGGGGC
ATTGCCACCACCTGTCAGCTCCTTTCCGGGACTTTCGCTTTCCCCCTCCCTATTGCCACGGCGGAACTCA
TCGCCGCCTGCCTTGCCCGCTGCTGGACAGGGGCTCGGCTGTTGGGCACTGACAATTCCGTGGTGTTGTC
GGGGAAGCTGACGTCCTTTCCATGGCTGCTCGCCTGTGTTGCCACCTGGATTCTGCGCGGGACGTCCTTC
TGCTACGTCCCTTCGGCCCTCAATCCAGCGGACCTTCCTTCCCGCGGCCTGCTGCCGGCTCTGCGGCCTC
TTCCGCGTCTTCGCCTTCGCCCTCAGACGAGTCGGATCTCCCTTTGGGCCGCCTCCCCGCCTGGAATTCT
ACCGGGTAGGGGAGGCGCTTTTCCCAAGGCAGTCTGGAGCATGCGCTTTAGCAGCCCCGCTGGGCACTTG
GCGCTACACAAGTGGCCTCTGGCCTCGCACACATTCCACATCCACCGGTAGGCGCCAACCGGCTCCGTTC
TTTGGTGGCCCCTTCGCGCCACCTTCTACTCCTCCCCTAGTCAGGAAGTTCCCCCCCGCCCCGCAGCTCG
CGTCGTGCAGGACGTGACAAATGGAAGTAGCACGTCTCACTAGTCTCGTGCAGATGGACAGCACCGCTGA
GCAATGGAAGCGGGTAGGCCTTTGGGGCAGCGGCCAATAGCAGCTTTGCTCCTTCGCTTTCTGGGCTCAG
AGGCTGGGAAGGGGTGGGTCCGGGGGCGGGCTCAGGGGCGGGCTCAGGGGCGGGGCGGGCGCCCGAAGGT
CCTCCGGAGGCCCGGCATTCTGCACGCTTCAAAAGCGCACGTCTGCCGCGCTGTTCTCCTCTTCCTCATC
TCCGGGCCTTTCGACCTGCAGCCCAAGCTTACCACACTCCTGCAGGCATGACCGAGTACAAGCCCACGGT
GCGCCTCGCCACCCGCGACGACGTCCCCAGGGCCGTACGCACCCTCGCCGCCGCGTTCGCCGACTACCCC
GCCACGCGCCACACCGTCGATCCGGACCGCCACATCGAGCGGGTCACCGAGCTGCAAGAACTCTTCCTCA
CGCGCGTCGGGCTCGACATCGGCAAGGTGTGGGTCGCGGACGACGGCGCCGCGGTGGCGGTCTGGACCAC
GCCGGAGAGCGTCGAAGCGGGGGCGGTGTTCGCCGAGATCGGCCCGCGCATGGCCGAGTTGAGCGGTTCC
CGGCTGGCCGCGCAGCAACAGATGGAAGGCCTCCTGGCGCCGCACCGGCCCAAGGAGCCCGCGTGGTTCC
TGGCCACCGTCGGCGTCTCGCCCGACCACCAGGGCAAGGGTCTGGGCAGCGCCGTCGTGCTCCCCGGAGT
GGAGGCGGCCGAGCGCGCCGGGGTGCCCGCCTTCCTGGAGACCTCCGCGCCCCGCAACCTCCCCTTCTAC
GAGCGGCTCGGCTTCACCGTCACCGCCGACGTCGAGGTGCCCGAAGGACCGCGCACCTGGTGCATGACCC
GCAAGCCCGGTGCCTGAACGCGTATGCATCTCGAGGGCCCGGTACCTTTAAGACCAATGACTTACAAGGC
AGCTGTAGATCTTAGCCACTTTTTAAAAGAAAAGGGGGGACTGGAAGGGCTAGCTCACTCCCAACGAAGA
CAAGATCTGCTTTTTGCTTGTACTGGGTCTCTCTGGTTAGACCAGATCTGAGCCTGGGAGCTCTCTGGCT
AACTAGGGAACCCACTGCTTAAGCCTCAATAAAGCTTGCCTTGAGTGCTTCAAGTAGTGTGTGCCCGTCT
GTTGTGTGACTCTGGTAACTAGAGATCCCTCAGACCCTTTTAGTCAGTGTGGAAAATCTCTAGCAGTAGT
AGTTCATGTCATCTTATTATTCAGTATTTATAACTTGCAAAGAAATGAATATCAGAGAGTGAGAGGAACT
TGTTTATTGCAGCTTATAATGGTTACAAATAAAGCAATAGCATCACAAATTTCACAAATAAAGCATTTTT
TTCACTGCATTCTAGTTGTGGTTTGTCCAAACTCATCAATGTATCTTATCATGTCTGGCTCTAGCTATCC
CGCCCCTAACTCCGCCCATCCCGCCCCTAACTCCGCCCAGTTCCGCCCATTCTCCGCCCCATGGCTGACT
AATTTTTTTTATTTATGCAGAGGCCGAGGCCGCCTCGGCCTCTGAGCTATTCCAGAAGTAGTGAGGAGGC
TTTTTTGGAGGCCTAGGGACGTACCCAATTCGCCCTATAGTGAGTCGTATTACGCGCGCTCACTGGCCGT
CGTTTTACAACGTCGTGACTGGGAAAACCCTGGCGTTACCCAACTTAATCGCCTTGCAGCACATCCCCCT
TTCGCCAGCTGGCGTAATAGCGAAGAGGCCCGCACCGATCGCCCTTCCCAACAGTTGCGCAGCCTGAATG
GCGAATGGG
[124 nt withheld, positions 6450-6573]
C
[91 nt withheld, positions 6575-6665]
A
[49 nt withheld, positions 6667-6715]
CCTTTGACGTTGGAGTCCACGTTCTTT
[37 nt withheld, positions 6743-6779]
ACCCTATCTCGGTCTATTCTTTTGATTTATAAGGGATTTTGCCGATTTCGGCCTATTGGTTAAAAAATGA
GCTGATTTAACAAAAATTTAACGCGAATTTTAACAAAATATTAACGCTTACAATTTAGGTGGCACTTTTC
GGGGAAATGTGCGCGGAACCCCTATTTGTTTATTTTTCTAAATACATTCAAATATGTATCCGCTCATGAG
ACAATAACCCTGATAAATGCTTCAATAATATTGAAAAAGGAAGAGTATGAGTATTCAACATTTCCGTGTC
GCCCTTATTCCCTTTTTTGCGGCATTTTGCCTTCCTGTTTTTGCTCACCCAGAAACGCTGGTGAAAGTAA
AAGATGCTGAAGATCAGTTGGGTGCACGAGTGGGTTACATCGAACTGGATCTCAACAGCGGTAAGATCCT
TGAGAGTTTTCGCCCCGAAGAACGTTTTCCAATGATGAGCACTTTTAAAGTTCTGCTATGTGGCGCGGTA
TTATCCCGTATTGACGCCGGGCAAGAGCAACTCGGTCGCCGCATACACTATTCTCAGAATGACTTGGTTG
AGTACTCACCAGTCACAGAAAAGCATCTTACGGATGGCATGACAGTAAGAGAATTATGCAGTGCTGCCAT
AACCATGAGTGATAACACTGCGGCCAACTTACTTCTGACAACGATCGGAGGACCGAAGGAGCTAACCGCT
TTTTTGCACAACATGGGGGATCATGTAACTCGCCTTGATCGTTGGGAACCGGAGCTGAATGAAGCCATAC
CAAACGACGAGCGTGACACCACGATGCCTGTAGCAATGGCAACAACGTTGCGCAAACTATTAACTGGCGA
ACTACTTACTCTAGCTTCCCGGCAACAATTAATAGACTGGATGGAGGCGGATAAAGTTGCAGGACCACTT
CTGCGCTCGGCCCTTCCGGCTGGCTGGTTTATTGCTGATAAATCTGGAGCCGGTGAGCGTGGGTCTCGCG
GTATCATTGCAGCACTGGGGCCAGATGGTAAGCCCTCCCGTATCGTAGTTATCTACACGACGGGGAGTCA
GGCAACTATGGATGAACGAAATAGACAGATCGCTGAGATAGGTGCCTCACTGATTAAGCATTGGTAACTG
TCAGACCAAGTTTACTCATATATACTTTAGATTGATTTAAAACTTCATTTTTAATTTAAAAGGATCTAGG
TGAAGATCCTTTTTGATAATCTCATGACCAAAATCCCTTAACGTGAGTTTTCGTTCCACTGAGCGTCAGA
CCCCGTAGAAAAGATCAAAGGATCTTCTTGAGATCCTTTTTTTCTGCGCGTAATCTGCTGCTTGCAAACA
AAAAAACCACCGCTACCAGCGGTGGTTTGTTTGCCGGATCAAGAGCTACCAACTCTTTTTCCGAAGGTAA
CTGGCTTCAGCAGAGCGCAGATACCAAATACTGTTCTTCTAGTGTAGCCGTAGTTAGGCCACCACTTCAA
GAACTCTGTAGCACCGCCTACATACCTCGCTCTGCTAATCCTGTTACCAGTGGCTGCTGCCAGTGGCGAT
AAGTCGTGTCTTACCGGGTTGGACTCAAGACGATAGTTACCGGATAAGGCGCAGCGGTCGGGCTGAACGG
GGGGTTCGTGCACACAGCCCAGCTTGGAGCGAACGACCTACACCGAACTGAGATACCTACAGCGTGAGCT
ATGAGAAAGCGCCACGCTTCCCGAAGGGAGAAAGGCGGACAGGTATCCGGTAAGCGGCAGGGTCGGAACA
GGAGAGCGCACGAGGGAGCTTCCAGGGGGAAACGCCTGGTATCTTTATAGTCCTGTCGGGTTTCGCCACC
TCTGACTTGAGCGTCGATTTTTGTGATGCTCGTCAGGGGGGCGGAGCCTATGGAAAAACGCCAGCAACGC
GGCCTTTTTACGGTTCCTGGCCTTTTGCTGGCCTTTTGCTCA
Features (pLannotate 1.2.2; 33 found; start..end, strand, type, name):
      1..125     +  rep_origin     RSF ori (fragment): Plasmids containing the RSF 1030 origin of replication can be propagated in E. coli cells that contain additional plasmids with compatible origins.
    127..219     +  CDS            lacI (fragment): lac repressor; lacI; The lac repressor binds to the lac operator to inhibit transcription in E. coli. This inhibition can be relieved by adding lactose or isopropyl-β-D-thiogalactopyranoside (IPTG).
    232..253     +  protein_bind   CAP binding site: CAP binding activates transcription in the presence of cAMP. E. coli catabolite activator protein
    268..298     +  promoter       lac promoter: promoter for the E. coli lac operon
    306..322     +  protein_bind   lac operator: The lac repressor binds to the lac operator to inhibit transcription in E. coli. This inhibition can be relieved by adding lactose or isopropyl-β-D-thiogalactopyranoside (IPTG). lac repressor encoded by lacI
    367..385     +  promoter       T3 promoter: promoter for bacteriophage T3 RNA polymerase
    413..639     +  promoter       RSV promoter: Rous sarcoma virus enhancer/promoter
    640..820     +  LTR            5' LTR (truncated): truncated 5' long terminal repeat (LTR) from HIV-1
    867..992     +  misc_feature   HIV-1 Ψ: packaging signal of human immunodeficiency virus type 1
    976..1339    +  CDS            HIV-1 gag (fragment): gag protein from human immunodeficiency virus 1; gag
   1485..1718    +  misc_feature   RRE: The Rev response element (RRE) of HIV-1 allows for Rev-dependent mRNA export from the nucleus to the cytoplasm.
   2095..2195    +  CDS            Rev (fragment): human immunodeficiency virus 1 (HIV-1) Rev protein; rev; enhances nuclear export of unspliced and incompletely spliced viral mRNAs
   2214..2330    +  misc_feature   cPPT/CTS: central polypurine tract and central termination sequence of HIV-1
   2387..2411    +  protein_bind   attB1: mutant version of attB; recombination site for the Gateway® BP reaction BP Clonase™
   2450..2526    +  enhancer       CMV enhancer (fragment): human cytomegalovirus immediate early enhancer
   2527..2730    +  promoter       CMV promoter: human cytomegalovirus (CMV) immediate early promoter
   2813..2884    +  CDS            ABP140 (fragment): AB140_YEAST - Also known as TRM140. Experimental evidence at protein level: Swiss-Prot protein existence level 1. S-adenosyl-L-methionine-dependent methyltransferase that mediates N(3)-methylcytidine modification of residue 32 of the tRNA anticodon loop of tRNA(Thr) and tRNA(Ser). Binds F-actin and shows weak F-actin cross-linking activity. From Saccharomyces cerevisiae (strain ATCC 204508 / S288c) (Baker's yeast).
   2885..3595    +  CDS            mRuby2: mRuby2 is a basic (constitutively fluorescent) red fluorescent protein published in 2012, derived from Entacmaea quadricolor. It has moderate acid sensitivity.
   3625..3645    +  protein_bind   attB5: mutant version of attB; core recombination site for the Gateway® BP reaction BP Clonase™
   3757..3781    -  protein_bind   attB2: mutant version of attB; recombination site for the Gateway® BP reaction BP Clonase™
   3812..4400    +  misc_feature   WPRE: woodchuck hepatitis virus posttranscriptional regulatory element
   4414..4913    +  promoter       PGK promoter: mouse phosphoglycerate kinase 1 promoter
   4948..5547    +  CDS            PuroR: puromycin N-acetyltransferase; pac from Streptomyces alboniger; confers resistance to puromycin
   5572..5709    +  CDS            nef (fragment): NEF_HV1LA - Experimental evidence at protein level: Swiss-Prot protein existence level 1. Extracellular Nef protein targets CD4(+) T-lymphocytes for apoptosis by interacting with CXCR4 surface receptors. From Human immunodeficiency virus type 1 group M subtype B (isolate Lai) (HIV-1).
   5695..5875    +  LTR            5' LTR (truncated): truncated 5' long terminal repeat (LTR) from HIV-1
   5947..6068    +  polyA_signal   SV40 poly(A) signal: SV40 polyadenylation signal
   6108..6243    +  rep_origin     SV40 ori: SV40 origin of replication
   6264..6282    -  promoter       T7 promoter: promoter for bacteriophage T7 RNA polymerase
   6290..6445    +  CDS            lacZα (fragment): LacZα fragment of β-galactosidase; lacZ fragment
   6450..6878    +  rep_origin     f1 ori (sequence partly withheld): f1 bacteriophage origin of replication; arrow indicates direction of (+) strand synthesis
   6931..7035    +  promoter       AmpR promoter: bla
   7036..7896    +  CDS            AmpR: β-lactamase; bla; confers resistance to ampicillin, carbenicillin, and related antibiotics
   8067..8655    +  rep_origin     ori: high-copy-number ColE1/pMB1/pBR322/pUC origin of replication
