[The description below was written by a language model from this plasmid's Addgene catalogue record and pLannotate feature annotations shown in this document.]
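Description:
pLenti Lifeact-mRuby2 PuroR is an 8.7 kb HIV-1-based lentiviral transfer plasmid built on the pMuLE Dest PuroR backbone by Gateway recombination. It is designed to deliver a red fluorescent F-actin probe into mammalian cells, including neurons. In bacteria it is maintained through a ColE1/pUC-type origin and selected with ampicillin (AmpR). The record lists it as low copy and recommends a recombination-tolerant strain, as is usual for repeat-containing lentiviral plasmids. An f1 origin, an SV40 origin and leftover lac/lacZα and T3/T7 cloning-vector elements are also annotated in the backbone.

The viral genome is transcribed from an RSV promoter fused to a truncated 5' LTR, an arrangement typical of Tat-independent third-generation vectors. This is followed by the Ψ packaging signal with a gag fragment, the RRE for Rev-dependent nuclear export, and the cPPT/CTS, which aids nuclear import. The Gateway-assembled payload sits between attB1 and attB2, with an internal attB5 site consistent with multisite assembly. In it, the CMV immediate early promoter, with only a fragment of its enhancer annotated, drives Lifeact. Lifeact is the short actin-binding peptide derived from yeast Abp140, here fused at its C terminus to mRuby2. A WPRE downstream enhances transcript expression. A separate mouse PGK promoter drives puromycin N-acetyltransferase, so transduced cells can be selected. The cassette ends in a truncated 3' LTR, mislabelled as a 5' LTR in the automated annotation, and an SV40 polyadenylation signal.

The construct is typically used to produce lentivirus for stable, puromycin-selectable labelling of filamentous actin, allowing live imaging of cytoskeletal dynamics.
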