Addgene plasmid #84386: pLenti Lifeact-mRuby2 PuroR
Purpose: Lentiviral expression of mRuby2-tagged Lifeact with Puromycin selection in cells including neurons
Depositing lab: Ghassan Mouneimne. Depositing organization: University of Arizona.
Backbone
  Vector backbone: pMuLE Dest PuroR
  Backbone size w/o insert (bp): 3834
  Total vector size (bp): 8711
  Vector type: Lentiviral
  Selectable markers: Puromycin
Growth in bacteria
  Bacterial resistance: Ampicillin, 100 μg/mL
  Growth temperature: 30°C
  Growth strain: NEB Stable
  Copy number: Low Copy
Gene/Insert
  Gene/Insert name: Lifeact
  Species: Synthetic
  Insert size (bp): 51
  Promoter: CMV immediate early
  Tag / fusion protein: mRuby2 (C terminal on insert)
  Cloning method: Gateway Cloning
  Sequencing primers: 5′ CMV_fwd_primer; 3′ MSCV_rev_primer
Resource information
  A portion of this plasmid was derived from a plasmid made by: Michael Davidson, Addgene #54674. Sebastian Zeltzer, University of Arizona.
Terms and licenses: Academic/Nonprofit Terms; Industry Terms: Not Available to Industry
How to cite: pLenti Lifeact-mRuby2 PuroR was a gift from Ghassan Mouneimne (Addgene plasmid # 84386 ; http://n2t.net/addgene:84386 ; RRID:Addgene_84386)
